Addgene plasmid #142682: TFORF0745
Purpose: Lentiviral vector for overexpressing transcription factor ORFs with unique 24-bp barcodes. Barcodes facilitate identification of transcription factors in pooled screens.
Depositing lab: Feng Zhang. Depositing organization: Broad Institute. Publication: A transcription factor atlas of directed differentiation. Joung J, Ma S, Tay T, Geiger-Schuller KR, Kirchgatterer PC, Verdine VK, Guo B, Arias-Garcia MA, Allen WE, Singh A, Kuksenko O, Abudayyeh OO, Gootenberg JS, Fu Z, Macrae RK, Buenrostro JD, Regev A, Zhang F. Cell. 2023 Jan 5;186(1):209-229.e26. doi: 10.1016/j.cell.2022.11.026. PubMed 36608654.
Backbone
  Vector backbone: pLX_TRC317
  Backbone manufacturer: Broad Institute Genetic Perturbation Platform
  Backbone size w/o insert (bp): 8264
  Vector type: Mammalian Expression, Lentiviral
  Selectable markers: Puromycin
Growth in bacteria
  Bacterial resistance: Ampicillin, 100 μg/mL
  Growth temperature: 37°C
  Growth strain: NEB Stable
  Copy number: High Copy
Gene/Insert
  Gene/Insert name: PIAS2
  Species: H. sapiens (human)
  Insert size (bp): 1820
  Entrez Gene: PIAS2 (a.k.a. ARIP3, DIP, MIZ1, PIASX, SIZ2, ZMIZ4)
  Promoter: EF1a
  Cloning method: Unknown
  Sequencing primers: 5′ GGGTGGAGACTGAAGTTAGGCCAG; 3′ CACATAGCGTAAAAGGAGCAACATAG
Terms and licenses: Academic/Nonprofit Terms; Industry Terms: Not Available to Industry
Depositor comments: NM_173206,ENST00000324794 . The transcription factor ORF portion of this plasmid was synthesized by Genewiz. Please test multiple small colonies in case of plasmid recombination. To make this collection available in a timely manner, a portion of this collection was not fully sequenced by Addgene. If an Addgene verified full plasmid sequence is not available, please contact us prior to placing an order to request the full sequence.
How to cite: TFORF0745 was a gift from Feng Zhang (Addgene plasmid # 142682 ; http://n2t.net/addgene:142682 ; RRID:Addgene_142682)
