[The description below was written by a language model from this plasmid's Addgene catalogue record and pLannotate feature annotations shown in this document.]
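Description:
TFORF0745 is a third-generation-style, self-inactivating lentiviral expression plasmid built on the pLX_TRC317 backbone. It is one member of a barcoded library of transcription factor open reading frames. It is maintained in E. coli through a high-copy ColE1/pUC origin with ampicillin resistance (β-lactamase), and it also carries an f1 origin and remnants of lac and T7/T3 cloning-vector sequence. The depositor notes that the plasmid can recombine, as is common for LTR-containing vectors. The annotated sequence record is 10,084 nt, which agrees with the stated backbone and insert sizes.

The viral genome is transcribed from an RSV promoter fused to a truncated HIV-1 5' LTR. This is followed by the Ψ packaging signal with a gag fragment, the Rev response element for Rev-dependent nuclear export, and a cPPT/CTS. An SV40 early promoter drives puromycin N-acetyltransferase so that transduced mammalian cells can be selected. Downstream, the EF-1α promoter constitutively expresses human PIAS2, an E3-type SUMO ligase and transcriptional coregulator. The annotation tool matched this ORF to the rat orthologue, but the catalogue lists a synthesized human ORF corresponding to a specific RefSeq/Ensembl isoform. A WPRE after the ORF enhances transcript expression, and the ΔU3 3' LTR inactivates the LTR promoter after integration. An SV40 poly(A) signal lies beyond the LTR.

According to the record, each ORF in the collection is paired with a unique 24-bp barcode, although this barcode is not annotated in the feature table. The barcode allows the overexpressed factor to be identified in pooled screens, such as directed-differentiation screens.
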