Features (pLannotate 1.2.2; 31 found; start..end, strand, type, name):
      5..231     +  promoter       RSV promoter: Rous sarcoma virus enhancer/promoter
    232..412     +  LTR            5' LTR (truncated): truncated 5' long terminal repeat (LTR) from HIV-1
    459..584     +  misc_feature   HIV-1 Ψ: packaging signal of human immunodeficiency virus type 1
    568..931     +  CDS            HIV-1 gag (fragment): gag protein from human immunodeficiency virus 1; gag
   1077..1310    +  misc_feature   RRE: The Rev response element (RRE) of HIV-1 allows for Rev-dependent mRNA export from the nucleus to the cytoplasm.
   1687..1713    +  CDS            Rev (fragment): human immunodeficiency virus 1 (HIV-1) Rev protein; rev; enhances nuclear export of unspliced and incompletely spliced viral mRNAs
   1720..1743    +  promoter       SV40 promoter (fragment): SV40 early promoter
   1744..1815    +  promoter       SV40 promoter (fragment): SV40 enhancer and early promoter
   1839..1974    +  rep_origin     SV40 ori: SV40 origin of replication
   2020..2616    +  CDS            PuroR (fragment): puromycin N-acetyltransferase; pac from Streptomyces; confers resistance to puromycin
   2665..2782    +  misc_feature   cPPT/CTS: central polypurine tract and central termination sequence of HIV-1
   2847..2913    +  CDS            small t antigen (fragment): SV40 (simian virus 40) small t antigen
   2920..4098    +  promoter       EF-1α promoter: strong constitutive promoter for human elongation factor EF-1α
   4115..5830    +  CDS            Pias2: PIAS2_RAT - Also known as Miz1, Piasx. Experimental evidence at protein level: Swiss-Prot protein existence level 1. Functions as an E3-type small ubiquitin-like modifier (SUMO) ligase, stabilizing the interaction between UBE2I and the substrate, and as a SUMO-tethering factor. Plays a crucial role as a transcriptional coregulation in various cellular pathways, including the STAT pathway, the p53 pathway and the steroid hormone signaling pathway. The effects of this transcriptional coregulation, transactivation or silencing may vary depending upon the biological context and PIAS2 isoform studi
   5846..5899    +  promoter       U6 promoter (fragment): RNA polymerase III promoter for human U6 snRNA
   5941..6529    +  misc_feature   WPRE: woodchuck hepatitis virus posttranscriptional regulatory element
   6580..6599    +  misc_feature   cPPT/CTS (fragment): central polypurine tract and central termination sequence of HIV-1
   6601..6834    +  LTR            3' LTR (ΔU3): self-inactivating 3' long terminal repeat (LTR) from HIV-1
   6912..7033    +  polyA_signal   SV40 poly(A) signal: SV40 polyadenylation signal
   7073..7208    +  rep_origin     SV40 ori: SV40 origin of replication
   7229..7247    -  promoter       T7 promoter: promoter for bacteriophage T7 RNA polymerase
   7255..7410    +  CDS            lacZα (fragment): LacZα fragment of β-galactosidase; lacZ fragment
   7415..7843    +  rep_origin     f1 ori (sequence partly withheld): f1 bacteriophage origin of replication; arrow indicates direction of (+) strand synthesis
   7896..8000    +  promoter       AmpR promoter: bla
   8001..8861    +  CDS            AmpR: β-lactamase; bla; confers resistance to ampicillin, carbenicillin, and related antibiotics
   9032..9620    +  rep_origin     ori: high-copy-number ColE1/pMB1/pBR322/pUC origin of replication
   9803..9895    +  CDS            lacI (fragment): lac repressor; lacI; The lac repressor binds to the lac operator to inhibit transcription in E. coli. This inhibition can be relieved by adding lactose or isopropyl-β-D-thiogalactopyranoside (IPTG).
   9908..9929    +  protein_bind   CAP binding site: CAP binding activates transcription in the presence of cAMP. E. coli catabolite activator protein
   9944..9974    +  promoter       lac promoter: promoter for the E. coli lac operon
   9982..9998    +  protein_bind   lac operator: The lac repressor binds to the lac operator to inhibit transcription in E. coli. This inhibition can be relieved by adding lactose or isopropyl-β-D-thiogalactopyranoside (IPTG). lac repressor encoded by lacI
  10043..10061   +  promoter       T3 promoter: promoter for bacteriophage T3 RNA polymerase
>Addgene plasmid #142682 | TFORF0745 | addgene full sequence | sequence record 397785 | Addgene NGS Result
TTAATGTAGTCTTATGCAATACTCTTGTAGTCTTGCAACATGGTAACGATGAGTTAGCAACATGCCTTAC
AAGGAGAGAAAAAGCACCGTGCATGCCGATTGGTGGAAGTAAGGTGGTACGATCGTGCCTTATTAGGAAG
GCAACAGACGGGTCTGACATGGATTGGACGAACCACTGAATTGCCGCATTGCAGAGATATTGTATTTAAG
TGCCTAGCTCGATACATAAACGGGTCTCTCTGGTTAGACCAGATCTGAGCCTGGGAGCTCTCTGGCTAAC
TAGGGAACCCACTGCTTAAGCCTCAATAAAGCTTGCCTTGAGTGCTTCAAGTAGTGTGTGCCCGTCTGTT
GTGTGACTCTGGTAACTAGAGATCCCTCAGACCCTTTTAGTCAGTGTGGAAAATCTCTAGCAGTGGCGCC
CGAACAGGGACTTGAAAGCGAAAGGGAAACCAGAGGAGCTCTCTCGACGCAGGACTCGGCTTGCTGAAGC
GCGCACGGCAAGAGGCGAGGGGCGGCGACTGGTGAGTACGCCAAAAATTTTGACTAGCGGAGGCTAGAAG
GAGAGAGATGGGTGCGAGAGCGTCAGTATTAAGCGGGGGAGAATTAGATCGCGATGGGAAAAAATTCGGT
TAAGGCCAGGGGGAAAGAAAAAATATAAATTAAAACATATAGTATGGGCAAGCAGGGAGCTAGAACGATT
CGCAGTTAATCCTGGCCTGTTAGAAACATCAGAAGGCTGTAGACAAATACTGGGACAGCTACAACCATCC
CTTCAGACAGGATCAGAAGAACTTAGATCATTATATAATACAGTAGCAACCCTCTATTGTGTGCATCAAA
GGATAGAGATAAAAGACACCAAGGAAGCTTTAGACAAGATAGAGGAAGAGCAAAACAAAAGTAAGACCAC
CGCACAGCAAGCGGCCGCTGATCTTCAGACCTGGAGGAGGAGATATGAGGGACAATTGGAGAAGTGAATT
ATATAAATATAAAGTAGTAAAAATTGAACCATTAGGAGTAGCACCCACCAAGGCAAAGAGAAGAGTGGTG
CAGAGAGAAAAAAGAGCAGTGGGAATAGGAGCTTTGTTCCTTGGGTTCTTGGGAGCAGCAGGAAGCACTA
TGGGCGCAGCGTCAATGACGCTGACGGTACAGGCCAGACAATTATTGTCTGGTATAGTGCAGCAGCAGAA
CAATTTGCTGAGGGCTATTGAGGCGCAACAGCATCTGTTGCAACTCACAGTCTGGGGCATCAAGCAGCTC
CAGGCAAGAATCCTGGCTGTGGAAAGATACCTAAAGGATCAACAGCTCCTGGGGATTTGGGGTTGCTCTG
GAAAACTCATTTGCACCACTGCTGTGCCTTGGAATGCTAGTTGGAGTAATAAATCTCTGGAACAGATTTG
GAATCACACGACCTGGATGGAGTGGGACAGAGAAATTAACAATTACACAAGCTTAATACACTCCTTAATT
GAAGAATCGCAAAACCAGCAAGAAAAGAATGAACAAGAATTATTGGAATTAGATAAATGGGCAAGTTTGT
GGAATTGGTTTAACATAACAAATTGGCTGTGGTATATAAAATTATTCATAATGATAGTAGGAGGCTTGGT
AGGTTTAAGAATAGTTTTTGCTGTACTTTCTATAGTGAATAGAGTTAGGCAGGGATATTCACCATTATCG
TTTCAGACCCACCTCCCAACCCCGAGGGGACCCATGCATTGCATCTCAATTAGTCAGCAACCAGGTGTGG
AAAGTCCCCAGGCTCCCCAGCAGGCAGAAGTATGCAAAGCATGCGTCTCAATTAGTCAGCAACCATAGTC
CCGCCCCTAACTCCGCCCATCCCGCCCCTAACTCCGCCCAGTTCCGCCCATTCTCCGCCCCATGGCTGAC
TAATTTTTTTTATTTATGCAGAGGCCGAGGCCGCCTCGGCCTCTGAGCTATTCCAGAAGTAGTGAGGAGG
CTTTTTTGGAGGCCTAGGCTTTTGCAAAAAGCTTTCTAGAGGTACCACCGGAGCTTACCATGACCGAGTA
CAAGCCCACGGTGCGCCTCGCCACCCGCGACGACGTCCCCAGGGCCGTACGCACCCTCGCCGCCGCGTTC
GCCGACTACCCCGCCACGCGCCACACCGTCGATCCGGACCGCCACATCGAGCGGGTCACCGAGCTGCAAG
AACTCTTCCTCACGCGCGTCGGGCTCGACATCGGCAAGGTGTGGGTCGCGGACGACGGCGCCGCCGTGGC
GGTCTGGACCACGCCGGAGAGCGTCGAAGCGGGGGCGGTGTTCGCCGAGATCGGCCCGCGCATGGCCGAG
TTGAGCGGTTCCCGGCTGGCCGCGCAGCAACAGATGGAAGGCCTCCTGGCGCCGCACCGGCCCAAGGAGC
CCGCGTGGTTCCTGGCCACCGTCGGCGTCTCGCCCGACCACCAGGGCAAGGGTCTGGGCAGCGCCGTCGT
GCTCCCCGGAGTGGAGGCGGCCGAGCGCGCCGGGGTGCCCGCCTTCCTGGAGACCTCCGCGCCCCGCAAC
CTCCCCTTCTACGAGCGGCTCGGCTTCACCGTCACCGCCGACGTCGAGGTGCCCGAAGGACCGCGCACCT
GGTGCATGACCCGCAAGCCCGGTGCCAGTTAACGAATTCTAGATCTTGAGACAAATGGCAGTATTCATCC
ACAATTTTAAAAGAAAAGGGGGGATTGGGGGGTACAGTGCAGGGGAAAGAATAGTAGACATAATAGCAAC
AGACATACAAACTAAAGAATTACAAAAACAAATTACAAAAATTCAAAATTTTCGGGTTTATTACAGGGAC
AGCAGAGATCCACTTTGGCGCCGGCTCGAGGCCTGCAGGTGCAAAGATGGATAAAGTTTTAAACAGAGAG
GAATCTTTGCAGCTAATGGACCTTCTAGGTCTTGAAAGGAGTGGGAATTGGCTCCGGTGCCCGTCAGTGG
GCAGAGCGCACATCGCCCACAGTCCCCGAGAAGTTGGGGGGAGGGGTCGGCAATTGAACCGGTGCCTAGA
GAAGGTGGCGCGGGGTAAACTGGGAAAGTGATGTCGTGTACTGGCTCCGCCTTTTTCCCGAGGGTGGGGG
AGAACCGTATATAAGTGCAGTAGTCGCCGTGAACGTTCTTTTTCGCAACGGGTTTGCCGCCAGAACACAG
GTAAGTGCCGTGTGTGGTTCCCGCGGGCCTGGCCTCTTTACGGGTTATGGCCCTTGCGTGCCTTGAATTA
CTTCCACCTGGCTGCAGTACGTGATTCTTGATCCCGAGCTTCGGGTTGGAAGTGGGTGGGAGAGTTCGAG
GCCTTGCGCTTAAGGAGCCCCTTCGCCTCGTGCTTGAGTTGAGGCCTGGCCTGGGCGCTGGGGCCGCCGC
GTGCGAATCTGGTGGCACCTTCGCGCCTGTCTCGCTGCTTTCGATAAGTCTCTAGCCATTTAAAATTTTT
GATGACCTGCTGCGACGCTTTTTTTCTGGCAAGATAGTCTTGTAAATGCGGGCCAAGATCTGCACACTGG
TATTTCGGTTTTTGGGGCCGCGGGCGGCGACGGGGCCCGTGCGTCCCAGCGCACATGTTCGGCGAGGCGG
GGCCTGCGAGCGCGGCCACCGAGAATCGGACGGGGGTAGTCTCAAGCTGGCCGGCCTGCTCTGGTGCCTG
GCCTCGCGCCGCCGTGTATCGCCCCGCCCTGGGCGGCAAGGCTGGCCCGGTCGGCACCAGTTGCGTGAGC
GGAAAGATGGCCGCTTCCCGGCCCTGCTGCAGGGAGCTCAAAATGGAGGACGCGGCGCTCGGGAGAGCGG
GCGGGTGAGTCACCCACACAAAGGAAAAGGGCCTTTCCGTCCTCAGCCGTCGCTTCATGTGACTCCACGG
AGTACCGGGCGCCGTCCAGGCACCTCGATTAGTTCTCGAGCTTTTGGAGTACGTCGTCTTTAGGTTGGGG
GGAGGGGTTTTATGCGATGGAGTTTCCCCACACTGAGTGGGTGGAGACTGAAGTTAGGCCAGCTTGGCAC
TTGATGTAATTCTCCTTGGAATTTGCCCTTTTTGAGTTTGGATCTTGGTTCATTCTCAAGCCTCAGACAG
TGGTTCAAAGTTTTTTTCTTCCATTTCAGGTGTCGTGAGGCTAGCACCGCCACCATGGCGGATTTCGAAG
AGTTGAGGAATATGGTTTCTAGTTTTAGGGTTTCTGAACTACAAGTATTACTAGGCTTTGCTGGACGGAA
TAAAAGTGGACGCAAGCATGACCTCCTGATGAGGGCGCTGCATTTATTGAAGAGCGGCTGCAGCCCTGCG
GTTCAGATTAAAATCCGAGAATTGTATAGACGCCGATATCCACGAACTCTTGAAGGACTTTCTGATTTAT
CCACAATCAAATCATCGGTTTTCAGTTTGGATGGTGGCTCATCACCTGTAGAACCTGACTTGGCCGTGGC
TGGAATCCACTCGTTGCCTTCCACTTCAGTTACACCTCACTCACCATCCTCTCCTGTTGGTTCTGTGCTG
CTTCAAGATACTAAGCCCACATTTGAGATGCAGCAGCCATCTCCCCCAATTCCTCCTGTCCATCCTGATG
TGCAGTTAAAAAATCTGCCCTTTTATGATGTCCTTGATGTTCTCATCAAGCCCACGAGTTTAGTTCAAAG
CAGTATTCAGCGATTTCAAGAGAAGTTTTTTATTTTTGCTTTGACACCTCAACAAGTTAGAGAGATATGC
ATATCCAGGGATTTTTTGCCAGGTGGTAGGAGAGATTATACAGTCCAAGTTCAGTTGAGACTTTGCCTGG
CAGAGACAAGTTGCCCTCAAGAAGATAACTATCCAAATAGTCTATGTATAAAAGTAAATGGGAAGCTATT
TCCTTTGCCTGGCTATGCACCACCGCCTAAAAATGGGATTGAACAGAAGCGCCCTGGACGCCCCTTGAAT
ATTACATCTTTAGTTAGGTTATCTTCAGCTGTGCCAAACCAAATTTCCATTTCTTGGGCATCAGAAATTG
GGAAGAATTACTCTATGTCTGTATATCTTGTACGGCAGCTTACATCAGCCATGTTATTACAGAGATTAAA
AATGAAAGGTATTAGAAACCCTGATCATTCCAGAGCACTAATTAAAGAAAAACTTACTGCAGATCCTGAT
AGTGAAATTGCTACAACTAGCCTTCGGGTATCCTTGATGTGCCCTTTAGGAAAAATGAGGCTGACAATCC
CATGCCGTGCAGTGACTTGTACACATCTGCAGTGTTTTGATGCTGCCCTCTATCTACAAATGAATGAGAA
AAAGCCCACCTGGATTTGTCCTGTGTGTGACAAAAAAGCTGCCTATGAAAGTCTAATATTAGATGGGCTT
TTTATGGAAATTCTCAATGACTGTTCTGATGTAGATGAGATCAAATTCCAAGAAGATGGTTCTTGGTGTC
CAATGAGACCGAAGAAAGAAGCTATGAAAGTATCCAGCCAACCGTGTACAAAAATAGAAAGTTCAAGCGT
CCTCAGTAAGCCTTGTTCAGTGACTGTAGCCAGTGAGGCAAGCAAGAAGAAAGTAGATGTTATTGATCTT
ACAATAGAAAGCTCTTCTGACGAAGAGGAAGACCCTCCTGCCAAAAGGAAATGCATCTTTATGTCAGAAA
CACAAAGCAGCCCAACCAAAGGGGTTCTCATGTATCAGCCATCTTCTGTAAGGGTGCCCAGTGTGACTTC
GGTTGATCCTGCTGCTATTCCGCCTTCATTAACAGACTACTCAGTACCATTCCACCATACGCCAATATCA
AGCATGTCATCAGATTTGCCAGGAGAACAAAGAAGAAATGATATTAATAATGAACTGAAGCTTGGAACAT
CTTCTGATACTGTGCAACAGTAGTAATGAACTAGTCCGTAACTTGAAAGTATTTCGATTTCTTGGCTTTA
TATATCTTGTGGAAAGGACGACTAGCGTCAGCCTGGCTTCAGTTCACGCGTTAAGTCGACAATCAACCTC
TGGATTACAAAATTTGTGAAAGATTGACTGGTATTCTTAACTATGTTGCTCCTTTTACGCTATGTGGATA
CGCTGCTTTAATGCCTTTGTATCATGCTATTGCTTCCCGTATGGCTTTCATTTTCTCCTCCTTGTATAAA
TCCTGGTTGCTGTCTCTTTATGAGGAGTTGTGGCCCGTTGTCAGGCAACGTGGCGTGGTGTGCACTGTGT
TTGCTGACGCAACCCCCACTGGTTGGGGCATTGCCACCACCTGTCAGCTCCTTTCCGGGACTTTCGCTTT
CCCCCTCCCTATTGCCACGGCGGAACTCATCGCCGCCTGCCTTGCCCGCTGCTGGACAGGGGCTCGGCTG
TTGGGCACTGACAATTCCGTGGTGTTGTCGGGGAAATCATCGTCCTTTCCTTGGCTGCTCGCCTGTGTTG
CCACCTGGATTCTGCGCGGGACGTCCTTCTGCTACGTCCCTTCGGCCCTCAATCCAGCGGACCTTCCTTC
CCGCGGCCTGCTGCCGGCTCTGCGGCCTCTTCCGCGTCTTCGCCTTCGCCCTCAGACGAGTCGGATCTCC
CTTTGGGCCGCCTCCCCGCGTCGACTTTAAGACCAATGACTTACAAGGCAGCTGTAGATCTTAGCCACTT
TTTAAAAGAAAAGGGGGGACTGGAAGGGCTAATTCACTCCCAACGAAGACAAGATCTGCTTTTTGCTTGT
ACTGGGTCTCTCTGGTTAGACCAGATCTGAGCCTGGGAGCTCTCTGGCTAACTAGGGAACCCACTGCTTA
AGCCTCAATAAAGCTTGCCTTGAGTGCTTCAAGTAGTGTGTGCCCGTCTGTTGTGTGACTCTGGTAACTA
GAGATCCCTCAGACCCTTTTAGTCAGTGTGGAAAATCTCTAGCAGTACGTATAGTAGTTCATGTCATCTT
ATTATTCAGTATTTATAACTTGCAAAGAAATGAATATCAGAGAGTGAGAGGAACTTGTTTATTGCAGCTT
ATAATGGTTACAAATAAAGCAATAGCATCACAAATTTCACAAATAAAGCATTTTTTTCACTGCATTCTAG
TTGTGGTTTGTCCAAACTCATCAATGTATCTTATCATGTCTGGCTCTAGCTATCCCGCCCCTAACTCCGC
CCATCCCGCCCCTAACTCCGCCCAGTTCCGCCCATTCTCCGCCCCATGGCTGACTAATTTTTTTTATTTA
TGCAGAGGCCGAGGCCGCCTCGGCCTCTGAGCTATTCCAGAAGTAGTGAGGAGGCTTTTTTGGAGGCCTA
GGGACGTACCCAATTCGCCCTATAGTGAGTCGTATTACGCGCGCTCACTGGCCGTCGTTTTACAACGTCG
TGACTGGGAAAACCCTGGCGTTACCCAACTTAATCGCCTTGCAGCACATCCCCCTTTCGCCAGCTGGCGT
AATAGCGAAGAGGCCCGCACCGATCGCCCTTCCCAACAGTTGCGCAGCCTGAATGGCGAATGGG
[124 nt withheld, positions 7415-7538]
C
[91 nt withheld, positions 7540-7630]
A
[49 nt withheld, positions 7632-7680]
CCTTTGACGTTGGAGTCCACGTTCTTT
[37 nt withheld, positions 7708-7744]
ACCCTATCTCGGTCTATTCTTTTGATTTATAAGGGATTTTGCCGATTTCGGCCTATTGGTTAAAAAATGA
GCTGATTTAACAAAAATTTAACGCGAATTTTAACAAAATATTAACGCTTACAATTTAGGTGGCACTTTTC
GGGGAAATGTGCGCGGAACCCCTATTTGTTTATTTTTCTAAATACATTCAAATATGTATCCGCTCATGAG
ACAATAACCCTGATAAATGCTTCAATAATATTGAAAAAGGAAGAGTATGAGTATTCAACATTTCCGTGTC
GCCCTTATTCCCTTTTTTGCGGCATTTTGCCTTCCTGTTTTTGCTCACCCAGAAACGCTGGTGAAAGTAA
AAGATGCTGAAGATCAGTTGGGTGCACGAGTGGGTTACATCGAACTGGATCTCAACAGCGGTAAGATCCT
TGAGAGTTTTCGCCCCGAAGAACGTTTTCCAATGATGAGCACTTTTAAAGTTCTGCTATGTGGCGCGGTA
TTATCCCGTATTGACGCCGGGCAAGAGCAACTCGGTCGCCGCATACACTATTCTCAGAATGACTTGGTTG
AGTACTCACCAGTCACAGAAAAGCATCTTACGGATGGCATGACAGTAAGAGAATTATGCAGTGCTGCCAT
AACCATGAGTGATAACACTGCGGCCAACTTACTTCTGACAACGATCGGAGGACCGAAGGAGCTAACCGCT
TTTTTGCACAACATGGGGGATCATGTAACTCGCCTTGATCGTTGGGAACCGGAGCTGAATGAAGCCATAC
CAAACGACGAGCGTGACACCACGATGCCTGTAGCAATGGCAACAACGTTGCGCAAACTATTAACTGGCGA
ACTACTTACTCTAGCTTCCCGGCAACAATTAATAGACTGGATGGAGGCGGATAAAGTTGCAGGACCACTT
CTGCGCTCGGCCCTTCCGGCTGGCTGGTTTATTGCTGATAAATCTGGAGCCGGTGAGCGTGGGTCTCGCG
GTATCATTGCAGCACTGGGGCCAGATGGTAAGCCCTCCCGTATCGTAGTTATCTACACGACGGGGAGTCA
GGCAACTATGGATGAACGAAATAGACAGATCGCTGAGATAGGTGCCTCACTGATTAAGCATTGGTAACTG
TCAGACCAAGTTTACTCATATATACTTTAGATTGATTTAAAACTTCATTTTTAATTTAAAAGGATCTAGG
TGAAGATCCTTTTTGATAATCTCATGACCAAAATCCCTTAACGTGAGTTTTCGTTCCACTGAGCGTCAGA
CCCCGTAGAAAAGATCAAAGGATCTTCTTGAGATCCTTTTTTTCTGCGCGTAATCTGCTGCTTGCAAACA
AAAAAACCACCGCTACCAGCGGTGGTTTGTTTGCCGGATCAAGAGCTACCAACTCTTTTTCCGAAGGTAA
CTGGCTTCAGCAGAGCGCAGATACCAAATACTGTTCTTCTAGTGTAGCCGTAGTTAGGCCACCACTTCAA
GAACTCTGTAGCACCGCCTACATACCTCGCTCTGCTAATCCTGTTACCAGTGGCTGCTGCCAGTGGCGAT
AAGTCGTGTCTTACCGGGTTGGACTCAAGACGATAGTTACCGGATAAGGCGCAGCGGTCGGGCTGAACGG
GGGGTTCGTGCACACAGCCCAGCTTGGAGCGAACGACCTACACCGAACTGAGATACCTACAGCGTGAGCT
ATGAGAAAGCGCCACGCTTCCCGAAGGGAGAAAGGCGGACAGGTATCCGGTAAGCGGCAGGGTCGGAACA
GGAGAGCGCACGAGGGAGCTTCCAGGGGGAAACGCCTGGTATCTTTATAGTCCTGTCGGGTTTCGCCACC
TCTGACTTGAGCGTCGATTTTTGTGATGCTCGTCAGGGGGGCGGAGCCTATGGAAAAACGCCAGCAACGC
GGCCTTTTTACGGTTCCTGGCCTTTTGCTGGCCTTTTGCTCACATGTTCTTTCCTGCGTTATCCCCTGAT
TCTGTGGATAACCGTATTACCGCCTTTGAGTGAGCTGATACCGCTCGCCGCAGCCGAACGACCGAGCGCA
GCGAGTCAGTGAGCGAGGAAGCGGAAGAGCGCCCAATACGCAAACCGCCTCTCCCCGCGCGTTGGCCGAT
TCATTAATGCAGCTGGCACGACAGGTTTCCCGACTGGAAAGCGGGCAGTGAGCGCAACGCAATTAATGTG
AGTTAGCTCACTCATTAGGCACCCCAGGCTTTACACTTTATGCTTCCGGCTCGTATGTTGTGTGGAATTG
TGAGCGGATAACAATTTCACACAGGAAACAGCTATGACCATGATTACGCCAAGCGCGCAATTAACCCTCA
CTAAAGGGAACAAAAGCTGGAGCTGCAAGC
