>Addgene plasmid #142682 | TFORF0745 | depositor partial sequence | sequence record 280184 | Insert
ACCGCCACCATGGCGGATTTCGAAGAGTTGAGGAATATGGTTTCTAGTTTTAGGGTTTCTGAACTACAAG
TATTACTAGGCTTTGCTGGACGGAATAAAAGTGGACGCAAGCATGACCTCCTGATGAGGGCGCTGCATTT
ATTGAAGAGCGGCTGCAGCCCTGCGGTTCAGATTAAAATCCGAGAATTGTATAGACGCCGATATCCACGA
ACTCTTGAAGGACTTTCTGATTTATCCACAATCAAATCATCGGTTTTCAGTTTGGATGGTGGCTCATCAC
CTGTAGAACCTGACTTGGCCGTGGCTGGAATCCACTCGTTGCCTTCCACTTCAGTTACACCTCACTCACC
ATCCTCTCCTGTTGGTTCTGTGCTGCTTCAAGATACTAAGCCCACATTTGAGATGCAGCAGCCATCTCCC
CCAATTCCTCCTGTCCATCCTGATGTGCAGTTAAAAAATCTGCCCTTTTATGATGTCCTTGATGTTCTCA
TCAAGCCCACGAGTTTAGTTCAAAGCAGTATTCAGCGATTTCAAGAGAAGTTTTTTATTTTTGCTTTGAC
ACCTCAACAAGTTAGAGAGATATGCATATCCAGGGATTTTTTGCCAGGTGGTAGGAGAGATTATACAGTC
CAAGTTCAGTTGAGACTTTGCCTGGCAGAGACAAGTTGCCCTCAAGAAGATAACTATCCAAATAGTCTAT
GTATAAAAGTAAATGGGAAGCTATTTCCTTTGCCTGGCTATGCACCACCGCCTAAAAATGGGATTGAACA
GAAGCGCCCTGGACGCCCCTTGAATATTACATCTTTAGTTAGGTTATCTTCAGCTGTGCCAAACCAAATT
TCCATTTCTTGGGCATCAGAAATTGGGAAGAATTACTCTATGTCTGTATATCTTGTACGGCAGCTTACAT
CAGCCATGTTATTACAGAGATTAAAAATGAAAGGTATTAGAAACCCTGATCATTCCAGAGCACTAATTAA
AGAAAAACTTACTGCAGATCCTGATAGTGAAATTGCTACAACTAGCCTTCGGGTATCCTTGATGTGCCCT
TTAGGAAAAATGAGGCTGACAATCCCATGCCGTGCAGTGACTTGTACACATCTGCAGTGTTTTGATGCTG
CCCTCTATCTACAAATGAATGAGAAAAAGCCCACCTGGATTTGTCCTGTGTGTGACAAAAAAGCTGCCTA
TGAAAGTCTAATATTAGATGGGCTTTTTATGGAAATTCTCAATGACTGTTCTGATGTAGATGAGATCAAA
TTCCAAGAAGATGGTTCTTGGTGTCCAATGAGACCGAAGAAAGAAGCTATGAAAGTATCCAGCCAACCGT
GTACAAAAATAGAAAGTTCAAGCGTCCTCAGTAAGCCTTGTTCAGTGACTGTAGCCAGTGAGGCAAGCAA
GAAGAAAGTAGATGTTATTGATCTTACAATAGAAAGCTCTTCTGACGAAGAGGAAGACCCTCCTGCCAAA
AGGAAATGCATCTTTATGTCAGAAACACAAAGCAGCCCAACCAAAGGGGTTCTCATGTATCAGCCATCTT
CTGTAAGGGTGCCCAGTGTGACTTCGGTTGATCCTGCTGCTATTCCGCCTTCATTAACAGACTACTCAGT
ACCATTCCACCATACGCCAATATCAAGCATGTCATCAGATTTGCCAGGAGAACAAAGAAGAAATGATATT
AATAATGAACTGAAGCTTGGAACATCTTCTGATACTGTGCAACAGTAGTAATGAACTAGTCCGTAACTTG
AAAGTATTTCGATTTCTTGGCTTTATATATCTTGTGGAAAGGACGACTAGCGTCAGCCTGGCTTCAGTTC
