>Addgene plasmid #142682 | TFORF0745 | depositor partial sequence | sequence record 280185 | Barcode
CTAGCGTCAGCCTGGCTTCAGTTC
